>Addgene plasmid #162611 | pCS2plus-mVenus1-155-GGGS-TDP-43 | depositor full sequence | sequence record 315186 | pCS2plus-mVenus1-155-GGGS-TDP-43 sequence 5820 bps
CGCCATTCTGCCTGGGGACGTCGGAGCAAGCTTGATTTAGGTGACACTATAGAATACAAGCTACTTGTTC
TTTTTGCAGGATCCGCCGCCACCATGGTGAGCAAGGGCGAGGAGCTGTTCACCGGGGTGGTGCCCATCCT
GGTCGAGCTGGACGGCGACGTAAACGGCCACAAGTTCAGCGTGTCCGGCGAGGGCGAGGGCGATGCCACC
TACGGCAAGCTGACCCTGAAGCTGATCTGCACCACCGGCAAGCTGCCCGTGCCCTGGCCCACCCTCGTGA
CCACCCTGGGCTACGGCCTGCAGTGCTTCGCCCGCTACCCCGACCACATGAAGCAGCACGACTTCTTCAA
GTCCGCCATGCCCGAAGGCTACGTCCAGGAGCGCACCATCTTCTTCAAGGACGACGGCAACTACAAGACC
CGCGCCGAGGTGAAGTTCGAGGGCGACACCCTGGTGAACCGCATCGAGCTGAAGGGCATCGACTTCAAGG
AGGACGGCAACATCCTGGGGCACAAGCTGGAGTACAACTACAACAGCCACAACGTCTATATCACCGCCGG
CGGAGGAAGCGGAGGCGGAAGCGGCGGGGGAAGCATGTCTGAATATATTCGGGTAACCGAAGATGAGAAC
GATGAGCCCATTGAAATACCATCGGAAGACGATGGGACGGTGCTGCTCTCCACGGTTACAGCCCAGTTTC
CAGGGGCGTGTGGGCTTCGCTACAGGAATCCAGTGTCTCAGTGTATGAGAGGTGTCCGGCTGGTAGAAGG
AATTCTGCATGCCCCAGATGCTGGCTGGGGAAATCTGGTGTATGTTGTCAACTATCCAAAAGATAACAAA
AGAAAAATGGATGAGACAGATGCTTCATCAGCAGTGAAAGTGAAAAGAGCAGTCCAGAAAACATCCGATT
TAATAGTGTTGGGTCTCCCATGGAAAACAACCGAACAGGACCTGAAAGAGTATTTTAGTACCTTTGGAGA
AGTTCTTATGGTGCAGGTCAAGAAAGATCTTAAGACTGGTCATTCAAAGGGGTTTGGCTTTGTTCGTTTT
ACGGAATATGAAACACAAGTGAAAGTAATGTCACAGCGACATATGATAGATGGACGATGGTGTGACTGCA
AACTTCCTAATTCTAAGCAAAGCCAAGATGAGCCTTTGAGAAGCAGAAAAGTGTTTGTGGGGCGCTGTAC
AGAGGACATGACTGAGGATGAGCTGCGGGAGTTCTTCTCTCAGTACGGGGATGTGATGGATGTCTTCATC
CCCAAGCCATTCAGGGCCTTTGCCTTTGTTACATTTGCAGATGATCAGATTGCGCAGTCTCTTTGTGGAG
AGGACTTGATCATTAAAGGAATCAGCGTTCATATATCCAATGCCGAACCTAAGCACAATAGCAATAGACA
GTTAGAAAGAAGTGGAAGATTTGGTGGTAATCCAGGTGGCTTTGGGAATCAGGGTGGATTTGGTAATAGC
AGAGGGGGTGGAGCTGGTTTGGGAAACAATCAAGGTAGTAATATGGGTGGTGGGATGAACTTTGGTGCGT
TCAGCATTAATCCAGCCATGATGGCTGCCGCCCAGGCAGCACTACAGAGCAGTTGGGGTATGATGGGCAT
GTTAGCCAGCCAGCAGAACCAGTCAGGCCCATCGGGTAATAACCAAAACCAAGGCAACATGCAGAGGGAG
CCAAACCAGGCCTTCGGTTCTGGAAATAACTCTTATAGTGGCTCTAATTCTGGTGCAGCAATTGGTTGGG
GATCAGCATCCAATGCAGGGTCGGGCAGTGGTTTTAATGGAGGCTTTGGCTCAAGCATGGATTCTAAGTC
TTCTGGCTGGGGAATGTAGTCTAGAACTATAGTGAGTCGTATTACGTAGATCCAGACATGATAAGATACA
TTGATGAGTTTGGACAAACCACAACTAGAATGCAGTGAAAAAAATGCTTTATTTGTGAAATTTGTGATGC
TATTGCTTTATTTGTAACCATTATAAGCTGCAATAAACAAGTTAACAACAACAATTGCATTCATTTTATG
TTTCAGGTTCAGGGGGAGGTGTGGGAGGTTTTTTAATTCGCGGCCGCGGCGCCAATGCATTGGGCCCGGT
ACCCAGCTTTTGTTCCCTTTAGTGAGGGTTAATTGCGCGCTTGGCGTAATCATGGTCATAGCTGTTTCCT
GTGTGAAATTGTTATCCGCTCACAATTCCACACAACATACGAGCCGGAAGCATAAAGTGTAAAGCCTGGG
GTGCCTAATGAGTGAGCTAACTCACATTAATTGCGTTGCGCTCACTGCCCGCTTTCCAGTCGGGAAACCT
GTCGTGCCAGCTGCATTAATGAATCGGCCAACGCGCGGGGAGAGGCGGTTTGCGTATTGGGCGCTCTTCC
GCTTCCTCGCTCACTGACTCGCTGCGCTCGGTCGTTCGGCTGCGGCGAGCGGTATCAGCTCACTCAAAGG
CGGTAATACGGTTATCCACAGAATCAGGGGATAACGCAGGAAAGAACATGTGAGCAAAAGGCCAGCAAAA
GGCCAGGAACCGTAAAAAGGCCGCGTTGCTGGCGTTTTTCCATAGGCTCCGCCCCCCTGACGAGCATCAC
AAAAATCGACGCTCAAGTCAGAGGTGGCGAAACCCGACAGGACTATAAAGATACCAGGCGTTTCCCCCTG
GAAGCTCCCTCGTGCGCTCTCCTGTTCCGACCCTGCCGCTTACCGGATACCTGTCCGCCTTTCTCCCTTC
GGGAAGCGTGGCGCTTTCTCATAGCTCACGCTGTAGGTATCTCAGTTCGGTGTAGGTCGTTCGCTCCAAG
CTGGGCTGTGTGCACGAACCCCCCGTTCAGCCCGACCGCTGCGCCTTATCCGGTAACTATCGTCTTGAGT
CCAACCCGGTAAGACACGACTTATCGCCACTGGCAGCAGCCACTGGTAACAGGATTAGCAGAGCGAGGTA
TGTAGGCGGTGCTACAGAGTTCTTGAAGTGGTGGCCTAACTACGGCTACACTAGAAGGACAGTATTTGGT
ATCTGCGCTCTGCTGAAGCCAGTTACCTTCGGAAAAAGAGTTGGTAGCTCTTGATCCGGCAAACAAACCA
CCGCTGGTAGCGGTGGTTTTTTTGTTTGCAAGCAGCAGATTACGCGCAGAAAAAAAGGATCTCAAGAAGA
TCCTTTGATCTTTTCTACGGGGTCTGACGCTCAGTGGAACGAAAACTCACGTTAAGGGATTTTGGTCATG
AGATTATCAAAAAGGATCTTCACCTAGATCCTTTTAAATTAAAAATGAAGTTTTAAATCAATCTAAAGTA
TATATGAGTAAACTTGGTCTGACAGTTACCAATGCTTAATCAGTGAGGCACCTATCTCAGCGATCTGTCT
ATTTCGTTCATCCATAGTTGCCTGACTCCCCGTCGTGTAGATAACTACGATACGGGAGGGCTTACCATCT
GGCCCCAGTGCTGCAATGATACCGCGAGACCCACGCTCACCGGCTCCAGATTTATCAGCAATAAACCAGC
CAGCCGGAAGGGCCGAGCGCAGAAGTGGTCCTGCAACTTTATCCGCCTCCATCCAGTCTATTAATTGTTG
CCGGGAAGCTAGAGTAAGTAGTTCGCCAGTTAATAGTTTGCGCAACGTTGTTGCCATTGCTACAGGCATC
GTGGTGTCACGCTCGTCGTTTGGTATGGCTTCATTCAGCTCCGGTTCCCAACGATCAAGGCGAGTTACAT
GATCCCCCATGTTGTGCAAAAAAGCGGTTAGCTCCTTCGGTCCTCCGATCGTTGTCAGAAGTAAGTTGGC
CGCAGTGTTATCACTCATGGTTATGGCAGCACTGCATAATTCTCTTACTGTCATGCCATCCGTAAGATGC
TTTTCTGTGACTGGTGAGTACTCAACCAAGTCATTCTGAGAATAGTGTATGCGGCGACCGAGTTGCTCTT
GCCCGGCGTCAATACGGGATAATACCGCGCCACATAGCAGAACTTTAAAAGTGCTCATCATTGGAAAACG
TTCTTCGGGGCGAAAACTCTCAAGGATCTTACCGCTGTTGAGATCCAGTTCGATGTAACCCACTCGTGCA
CCCAACTGATCTTCAGCATCTTTTACTTTCACCAGCGTTTCTGGGTGAGCAAAAACAGGAAGGCAAAATG
CCGCAAAAAAGGGAATAAGGGCGACACGGAAATGTTGAATACTCATACTCTTCCTTTTTCAATATTATTG
AAGCATTTATCAGGGTTATTGTCTCATGAGCGGATACATATTTGAATGTATTTAGAAAAATAAACAAATA
GGGGTTCCGCGCACATTTCCCCGAAAAGTGCCACCTAAATTGTAAGCGTTAATATTTTGTTAAAATTCGC
GTTAAATTTTTGTTAAATCAGCTCATTTTTTAACCAATAGGCCGAAATCGGCAAAATCCCTTATAAATCA
AAAGAATAGACCGAGATAGGGT
[37 nt withheld, positions 4433-4469]
AAAGAACGTGGACTCCAACGTCAAAGG
[49 nt withheld, positions 4497-4545]
T
[91 nt withheld, positions 4547-4637]
G
[124 nt withheld, positions 4639-4762]
CCCATTCGCCATTCAGGCTGCGCAACTGTTGGGAAGGGCGATCGGTGCGGGCCTCTTCGCTATTACGCCA
GTCGACCATAGCCAATTCAATATGGCGTATATGGACTCATGCCAATTCAATATGGTGGATCTGGACCTGT
GCCAATTCAATATGGCGTATATGGACTCGTGCCAATTCAATATGGTGGATCTGGACCCCAGCCAATTCAA
TATGGCGGACTTGGCACCATGCCAATTCAATATGGCGGACTTGGCACTGTGCCAACTGGGGAGGGGTCTA
CTTGGCACGGTGCCAAGTTTGAGGAGGGGTCTTGGCCCTGTGCCAAGTCCGCCATATTGAATTGGCATGG
TGCCAATAATGGCGGCCATATTGGCTATATGCCAGGATCAATATATAGGCAATATCCAATATGGCCCTAT
GCCAATATGGCTATTGGCCAGGTTCAATACTATGTATTGGCCCTATGCCATATAGTATTCCATATATGGG
TTTTCCTATTGACGTAGATAGCCCCTCCCAATGGGCGGTCCCATATACCATATATGGGGCTTCCTAATAC
CGCCCATAGCCACTCCCCCATTGACGTCAATGGTCTCTATATATGGTCTTTCCTATTGACGTCATATGGG
CGGTCCTATTGACGTATATGGCGCCTCCCCCATTGACGTCAATTACGGTAAATGGCCCGCCTGGCTCAAT
GCCCATTGACGTCAATAGGACCACCCACCATTGACGTCAATGGGATGGCTCATTGCCCATTCATATCCGT
TCTCACGCCCCCTATTGACGTCAATGACGGTAAATGGCCCACTTGGCAGTACATCAATATCTATTAATAG
TAACTTGGCAAGTACATTACTATTGGAAGGACGCCAGGGTACATTGGCAGTACTCCCATTGACGTCAATG
GCGGTAAATGGCCCGCGATGGCTGCCAAGTACATCCCCATTGACGTCAATGGGGAGGGGCAATGACGCAA
ATGGGCGTTCCATTGACGTAAATGGGCGGTAGGCGTGCCTAATGGGAGGTCTATATAAGCAATGCTCGTT
TAGGGAAC
Features (pLannotate 1.2.2; 16 found; start..end, strand, type, name):
     35..53      +  promoter       SP6 promoter: promoter for bacteriophage SP6 RNA polymerase
     94..558     +  CDS            VN155(I152L): improved N-terminal fragment of mVenus for use in bimolecular fluorescence complementation (BiFC) (Kodama and Hu, 2010)
    595..1836    +  CDS            TARDBP: TADBP_HUMAN - Also known as TDP43. Experimental evidence at protein level: Swiss-Prot protein existence level 1. RNA-binding protein that is involved in various steps of RNA biogenesis and processing (PubMed:23519609). Preferentially binds, via its two RNA recognition motifs RRM1 and RRM2, to GU-repeats on RNA molecules predominantly localized within long introns and in the 3'UTR of mRNAs (PubMed:23519609, PubMed:24240615, PubMed:24464995). In turn, regulates the splicing of many non-coding and protein-coding RNAs including proteins involved in neuronal survival, as well as mRNAs that encode p
   1847..1864    -  promoter       T7 promoter (fragment): promoter for bacteriophage T7 RNA polymerase
   1869..2003    -  polyA_signal   SV40 poly(A) signal: SV40 polyadenylation signal
   2116..2134    -  promoter       T3 promoter: promoter for bacteriophage T3 RNA polymerase
   2179..2195    -  protein_bind   lac operator: The lac repressor binds to the lac operator to inhibit transcription in E. coli. This inhibition can be relieved by adding lactose or isopropyl-β-D-thiogalactopyranoside (IPTG). lac repressor encoded by lacI
   2203..2233    -  promoter       lac promoter: promoter for the E. coli lac operon
   2248..2269    -  protein_bind   CAP binding site: CAP binding activates transcription in the presence of cAMP. E. coli catabolite activator protein
   2282..2374    -  CDS            lacI (fragment): lac repressor; lacI; The lac repressor binds to the lac operator to inhibit transcription in E. coli. This inhibition can be relieved by adding lactose or isopropyl-β-D-thiogalactopyranoside (IPTG).
   2557..3145    -  rep_origin     ori: high-copy-number ColE1/pMB1/pBR322/pUC origin of replication
   3316..4176    -  CDS            AmpR: β-lactamase; bla; confers resistance to ampicillin, carbenicillin, and related antibiotics
   4177..4281    -  promoter       AmpR promoter: bla
   4334..4762    -  rep_origin     f1 ori (sequence partly withheld): f1 bacteriophage origin of replication; arrow indicates direction of (+) strand synthesis
   4767..4833    -  CDS            lacZα (fragment): LacZα fragment of β-galactosidase; lacZ fragment
   4836..5820    +  promoter       CMV IE94 promoter: enhancer/promoter region of simian cytomegalovirus major immediate early transcription unit IE94
