>Addgene plasmid #162611 | pCS2plus-mVenus1-155-GGGS-TDP-43 | addgene full sequence | sequence record 324209 | Addgene NGS Result
CGCCATTCTGCCTGGGGACGTCGGAGCAAGCTTGATTTAGGTGACACTATAGAATACAAGCTACTTGTTC
TTTTTGCAGGATCCGCCGCCACCATGGTGAGCAAGGGCGAGGAGCTGTTCACCGGGGTGGTGCCCATCCT
GGTCGAGCTGGACGGCGACGTAAACGGCCACAAGTTCAGCGTGTCCGGCGAGGGCGAGGGCGATGCCACC
TACGGCAAGCTGACCCTGAAGCTGATCTGCACCACCGGCAAGCTGCCCGTGCCCTGGCCCACCCTCGTGA
CCACCCTGGGCTACGGCCTGCAGTGCTTCGCCCGCTACCCCGACCACATGAAGCAGCACGACTTCTTCAA
GTCCGCCATGCCCGAAGGCTACGTCCAGGAGCGCACCATCTTCTTCAAGGACGACGGCAACTACAAGACC
CGCGCCGAGGTGAAGTTCGAGGGCGACACCCTGGTGAACCGCATCGAGCTGAAGGGCATCGACTTCAAGG
AGGACGGCAACATCCTGGGGCACAAGCTGGAGTACAACTACAACAGCCACAACGTCTATATCACCGCCGG
CGGAGGAAGCGGAGGCGGAAGCGGCGGGGGAAGCATGTCTGAATATATTCGGGTAACCGAAGATGAGAAC
GATGAGCCCATTGAAATACCATCGGAAGACGATGGGACGGTGCTGCTCTCCACGGTTACAGCCCAGTTTC
CAGGGGCGTGTGGGCTTCGCTACAGGAATCCAGTGTCTCAGTGTATGAGAGGTGTCCGGCTGGTAGAAGG
AATTCTGCATGCCCCAGATGCTGGCTGGGGAAATCTGGTGTATGTTGTCAACTATCCAAAAGATAACAAA
AGAAAAATGGATGAGACAGATGCTTCATCAGCAGTGAAAGTGAAAAGAGCAGTCCAGAAAACATCCGATT
TAATAGTGTTGGGTCTCCCATGGAAAACAACCGAACAGGACCTGAAAGAGTATTTTAGTACCTTTGGAGA
AGTTCTTATGGTGCAGGTCAAGAAAGATCTTAAGACTGGTCATTCAAAGGGGTTTGGCTTTGTTCGTTTT
ACGGAATATGAAACACAAGTGAAAGTAATGTCACAGCGACATATGATAGATGGACGATGGTGTGACTGCA
AACTTCCTAATTCTAAGCAAAGCCAAGATGAGCCTTTGAGAAGCAGAAAAGTGTTTGTGGGGCGCTGTAC
AGAGGACATGACTGAGGATGAGCTGCGGGAGTTCTTCTCTCAGTACGGGGATGTGATGGATGTCTTCATC
CCCAAGCCATTCAGGGCCTTTGCCTTTGTTACATTTGCAGATGATCAGATTGCGCAGTCTCTTTGTGGAG
AGGACTTGATCATTAAAGGAATCAGCGTTCATATATCCAATGCCGAACCTAAGCACAATAGCAATAGACA
GTTAGAAAGAAGTGGAAGATTTGGTGGTAATCCAGGTGGCTTTGGGAATCAGGGTGGATTTGGTAATAGC
AGAGGGGGTGGAGCTGGTTTGGGAAACAATCAAGGTAGTAATATGGGTGGTGGGATGAACTTTGGTGCGT
TCAGCATTAATCCAGCCATGATGGCTGCCGCCCAGGCAGCACTACAGAGCAGTTGGGGTATGATGGGCAT
GTTAGCCAGCCAGCAGAACCAGTCAGGCCCATCGGGTAATAACCAAAACCAAGGCAACATGCAGAGGGAG
CCAAACCAGGCCTTCGGTTCTGGAAATAACTCTTATAGTGGCTCTAATTCTGGTGCAGCAATTGGTTGGG
GATCAGCATCCAATGCAGGGTCGGGCAGTGGTTTTAATGGAGGCTTTGGCTCAAGCATGGATTCTAAGTC
TTCTGGCTGGGGAATGTAGTCTAGAACTATAGTGAGTCGTATTACGTAGATCCAGACATGATAAGATACA
TTGATGAGTTTGGACAAACCACAACTAGAATGCAGTGAAAAAAATGCTTTATTTGTGAAATTTGTGATGC
TATTGCTTTATTTGTAACCATTATAAGCTGCAATAAACAAGTTAACAACAACAATTGCATTCATTTTATG
TTTCAGGTTCAGGGGGAGGTGTGGGAGGTTTTTTAATTCGCGGCCGCGGCGCCAATGCATTGGGCCCGGT
ACCCAGCTTTTGTTCCCTTTAGTGAGGGTTAATTGCGCGCTTGGCGTAATCATGGTCATAGCTGTTTCCT
GTGTGAAATTGTTATCCGCTCACAATTCCACACAACATACGAGCCGGGAGCATAAAGTGTAAAGCCTGGG
GTGCCTAATGAGTGAGCTAACTCACATTAATTGCGTTGCGCTCACTGCCCGCTTTCCAGTCGGGAAACCT
GTCGTGCCAGCTGCATTAATGAATCGGCCAACGCGCGGGGAGAGGCGGTTTGCGTATTGGGCGCTCTTCC
GCTTCCTCGCTCACTGACTCGCTGCGCTCGGTCGTTCGGCTGCGGCGAGCGGTATCAGCTCACTCAAAGG
CGGTAATACGGTTATCCACAGAATCAGGGGATAACGCAGGAAAGAACATGTGAGCAAAAGGCCAGCAAAA
GGCCAGGAACCGTAAAAAGGCCGCGTTGCTGGCGTTTTTCCATAGGCTCCGCCCCCCTGACGAGCATCAC
AAAAATCGACGCTCAAGTCAGAGGTGGCGAAACCCGACAGGACTATAAAGATACCAGGCGTTTCCCCCTG
GAAGCTCCCTCGTGCGCTCTCCTGTTCCGACCCTGCCGCTTACCGGATACCTGTCCGCCTTTCTCCCTTC
GGGAAGCGTGGCGCTTTCTCATAGCTCACGCTGTAGGTATCTCAGTTCGGTGTAGGTCGTTCGCTCCAAG
CTGGGCTGTGTGCACGAACCCCCCGTTCAGCCCGACCGCTGCGCCTTATCCGGTAACTATCGTCTTGAGT
CCAACCCGGTAAGACACGACTTATCGCCACTGGCAGCAGCCACTGGTAACAGGATTAGCAGAGCGAGGTA
TGTAGGCGGTGCTACAGAGTTCTTGAAGTGGTGGCCTAACTACGGCTACACTAGAAGAACAGTATTTGGT
ATCTGCGCTCTGCTGAAGCCAGTTACCTTCGGAAAAAGAGTTGGTAGCTCTTGATCCGGCAAACAAACCA
CCGCTGGTAGCGGTGGTTTTTTTGTTTGCAAGCAGCAGATTACGCGCAGAAAAAAAGGATCTCAAGAAGA
TCCTTTGATCTTTTCTACGGGGTCTGACGCTCAGTGGAACGAAAACTCACGTTAAGGGATTTTGGTCATG
AGATTATCAAAAAGGATCTTCACCTAGATCCTTTTAAATTAAAAATGAAGTTTTAAATCAATCTAAAGTA
TATATGAGTAAACTTGGTCTGACAGTTACCAATGCTTAATCAGTGAGGCACCTATCTCAGCGATCTGTCT
ATTTCGTTCATCCATAGTTGCCTGACTCCCCGTCGTGTAGATAACTACGATACGGGAGGGCTTACCATCT
GGCCCCAGTGCTGCAATGATACCGCGAGACCCACGCTCACCGGCTCCAGATTTATCAGCAATAAACCAGC
CAGCCGGAAGGGCCGAGCGCAGAAGTGGTCCTGCAACTTTATCCGCCTCCATCCAGTCTATTAATTGTTG
CCGGGAAGCTAGAGTAAGTAGTTCGCCAGTTAATAGTTTGCGCAACGTTGTTGCCATTGCTACAGGCATC
GTGGTGTCACGCTCGTCGTTTGGTATGGCTTCATTCAGCTCCGGTTCCCAACGATCAAGGCGAGTTACAT
GATCCCCCATGTTGTGCAAAAAAGCGGTTAGCTCCTTCGGTCCTCCGATCGTTGTCAGAAGTAAGTTGGC
CGCAGTGTTATCACTCATGGTTATGGCAGCACTGCATAATTCTCTTACTGTCATGCCATCCGTAAGATGC
TTTTCTGTGACTGGTGAGTACTCAACCAAGTCATTCTGAGAATAGTGTATGCGGCGACCGAGTTGCTCTT
GCCCGGCGTCAATACGGGATAATACCGCGCCACATAGCAGAACTTTAAAAGTGCTCATCATTGGAAAACG
TTCTTCGGGGCGAAAACTCTCAAGGATCTTACCGCTGTTGAGATCCAGTTCGATGTAACCCACTCGTGCA
CCCAACTGATCTTCAGCATCTTTTACTTTCACCAGCGTTTCTGGGTGAGCAAAAACAGGAAGGCAAAATG
CCGCAAAAAAGGGAATAAGGGCGACACGGAAATGTTGAATACTCATACTCTTCCTTTTTCAATATTATTG
AAGCATTTATCAGGGTTATTGTCTCATGAGCGGATACATATTTGAATGTATTTAGAAAAATAAACAAATA
GGGGTTCCGCGCACATTTCCCCGAAAAGTGCCACCTAAATTGTAAGCGTTAATATTTTGTTAAAATTCGC
GTTAAATTTTTGTTAAATCAGCTCATTTTTTAACCAATAGGCCGAAATCGGCAAAATCCCTTATAAATCA
AAAGAATAGACCGAGATAGGGT
[37 nt withheld, positions 4433-4469]
AAAGAACGTGGACTCCAACGTCAAAGG
[49 nt withheld, positions 4497-4545]
T
[91 nt withheld, positions 4547-4637]
G
[124 nt withheld, positions 4639-4762]
CCCATTCGCCATTCAGGCTGCGCAACTGTTGGGAAGGGCGATCGGTGCGGGCCTCTTCGCTATTACGCCA
GTCGACCGCCAATTCAATATGGCGTATATGGACTCATGCCAATTCAATATGGTGGATCTGGACCTGTGCC
AATTCAATATGGCGTATATGGACTCGTGCCAATTCAATATGGTGGATCTGGACCCCAGCCAATTCAATAT
GGCGGACTTGGCACCATGCCAATTCAATATGGCGGACCTGGCACTGTGCCAACTGGGGAGGGGTCTACTT
GGCACGGTGCCAAGTTTGAGGAGGGGTCTTGGCCCTGTGCCAAGTCCGCCATATTGAATTGGCATGGTGC
CAATAATGGCGGCCATATTGGCTATATGCCAGGATCAATATATAGGCAATATCCAATATGGCCCTATGCC
AATATGGCTATTGGCCAGGTTCAATACTATGTATTGGCCCTATGCCATATAGTATTCCATATATGGGTTT
TCCTATTGACGTAGATAGCCCCTCCCAATGGGCGGTCCCATATACCATATATGGGGCTTCCTAATACCGC
CCATAGCCACTCCCCCATTGACGTCAATGGTCTCTATATATGGTCTTTCCTATTGACGTCATATGGGCGG
TCCTATTGACGTATATGGCGCCTCCCCCATTGACGTCAATTACGGTAAATGGCCCGCCTGGCTCAATGCC
CATTGACGTCAATAGGACCACCCACCATTGACGTCAATGGGATGGCTCATTGCCCATTCATATCCGTTCT
CACGCCCCCTATTGACGTCAATGACGGTAAATGGCCCACTTGGCAGTACATCAATATCTATTAATAGTAA
CTTGGCAAGTACATTACTATTGGAAGTACGCCAGGGTACATTGGCAGTACTCCCATTGACGTCAATGGCG
GTAAATGGCCCGCGATGGCTGCCAAGTACATCCCCATTGACGTCAATGGGGAGGGGCAATGACGCAAATG
GGCGTTCCATTGACGTAAATGGGCGGTAGGCGTGCCTAATGGGAGGTCTATATAAGCAATGCTCGTTTAG
GGAAC
Features (pLannotate 1.2.2; 16 found; start..end, strand, type, name):
     35..53      +  promoter       SP6 promoter: promoter for bacteriophage SP6 RNA polymerase
     94..558     +  CDS            VN155(I152L): improved N-terminal fragment of mVenus for use in bimolecular fluorescence complementation (BiFC) (Kodama and Hu, 2010)
    595..1836    +  CDS            TARDBP: TADBP_HUMAN - Also known as TDP43. Experimental evidence at protein level: Swiss-Prot protein existence level 1. RNA-binding protein that is involved in various steps of RNA biogenesis and processing (PubMed:23519609). Preferentially binds, via its two RNA recognition motifs RRM1 and RRM2, to GU-repeats on RNA molecules predominantly localized within long introns and in the 3'UTR of mRNAs (PubMed:23519609, PubMed:24240615, PubMed:24464995). In turn, regulates the splicing of many non-coding and protein-coding RNAs including proteins involved in neuronal survival, as well as mRNAs that encode p
   1847..1864    -  promoter       T7 promoter (fragment): promoter for bacteriophage T7 RNA polymerase
   1869..2003    -  polyA_signal   SV40 poly(A) signal: SV40 polyadenylation signal
   2116..2134    -  promoter       T3 promoter: promoter for bacteriophage T3 RNA polymerase
   2179..2195    -  protein_bind   lac operator: The lac repressor binds to the lac operator to inhibit transcription in E. coli. This inhibition can be relieved by adding lactose or isopropyl-β-D-thiogalactopyranoside (IPTG). lac repressor encoded by lacI
   2203..2233    -  promoter       lac promoter: promoter for the E. coli lac operon
   2248..2269    -  protein_bind   CAP binding site: CAP binding activates transcription in the presence of cAMP. E. coli catabolite activator protein
   2282..2374    -  CDS            lacI (fragment): lac repressor; lacI; The lac repressor binds to the lac operator to inhibit transcription in E. coli. This inhibition can be relieved by adding lactose or isopropyl-β-D-thiogalactopyranoside (IPTG).
   2557..3145    -  rep_origin     ori: high-copy-number ColE1/pMB1/pBR322/pUC origin of replication
   3316..4176    -  CDS            AmpR: β-lactamase; bla; confers resistance to ampicillin, carbenicillin, and related antibiotics
   4177..4281    -  promoter       AmpR promoter: bla
   4334..4762    -  rep_origin     f1 ori (sequence partly withheld): f1 bacteriophage origin of replication; arrow indicates direction of (+) strand synthesis
   4767..4833    -  CDS            lacZα (fragment): LacZα fragment of β-galactosidase; lacZ fragment
   4840..5817    +  promoter       CMV IE94 promoter: enhancer/promoter region of simian cytomegalovirus major immediate early transcription unit IE94
