[The description below was written by a language model from this plasmid's Addgene catalogue record and pLannotate feature annotations shown in this document.]
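Description:
pCS2plus-mVenus1-155-GGGS-TDP-43 is a roughly 5.8 kb expression and in vitro transcription plasmid built on the pCS2+ backbone (recorded as "pC2+") and catalogued as a mammalian expression vector. It is maintained in E. coli through a high-copy ColE1/pUC-type origin with ampicillin selection from the β-lactamase gene. It also carries an f1 phage origin and remnants of the lac region (lac promoter and operator, lacZα and lacI fragments) inherited from the parental cloning vector. Two sequence records, one from the depositor and one from repository sequencing, differ by only a few nucleotides and give essentially identical feature maps.

The payload is a single fusion open reading frame. The N-terminal fragment of mVenus (residues 1–155, annotated as the improved VN155 I152L variant for bimolecular fluorescence complementation) is placed upstream of full-length human TARDBP, which encodes the RNA-binding protein TDP-43. The name indicates that the two parts are joined by a short GGGS linker. On the circular map, the simian CMV IE94 enhancer/promoter lies directly upstream of an SP6 promoter, and both face the fusion, with an SV40 polyadenylation signal downstream. This arrangement allows direct expression in vertebrate cells from the CMV element or synthesis of mRNA in vitro with SP6 polymerase. T7 (partial) and T3 promoters sit on the opposite strand downstream of the insert.

The stated purpose is to transcribe the mVenus-half–TDP-43 fusion for injection into zebrafish embryos. The fragment is non-fluorescent on its own and reconstitutes mVenus only when brought close to a complementary C-terminal fragment on a partner protein. The associated study used this BiFC approach to investigate aggregate formation in amyotrophic lateral sclerosis in vivo.
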