Addgene plasmid #162611: pCS2plus-mVenus1-155-GGGS-TDP-43
Purpose: Allows for transcription of mVenus fluorophore half fused to TDP-43 for injection into zebrafish embryos for BiFC assays
Depositing lab: Marco Morsch. Depositing organization: Macquarie University. Publication: In vivo Validation of Bimolecular Fluorescence Complementation (BiFC) to Investigate Aggregate Formation in Amyotrophic Lateral Sclerosis (ALS). Don EK, Maschirow A, Radford RAW, Scherer NM, Vidal-Itriago A, Hogan A, Maurel C, Formella I, Stoddart JJ, Hall TE, Lee A, Shi B, Cole NJ, Laird AS, Badrock AP, Chung RS, Morsch M. Mol Neurobiol. 2021 May;58(5):2061-2074. doi: 10.1007/s12035-020-02238-0. Epub 2021 Jan 7. PubMed 33415684.
Backbone
  Vector backbone: pC2+
  Vector type: Mammalian Expression
Growth in bacteria
  Bacterial resistance: Ampicillin, 100 μg/mL
  Growth temperature: 37°C
  Growth strain: DH5alpha
  Copy number: High Copy
Gene/Insert
  Gene/Insert name: TARDBP
  Species: H. sapiens (human)
  Entrez Gene: TARDBP (a.k.a. ALS10, TDP-43)
  Cloning method: Unknown
Terms and licenses: Academic/Nonprofit Terms; Industry Terms: Not Available to Industry
Depositor comments: mVenus1-155 fused to TARDBP Please visit https://www.biorxiv.org/content/10.1101/2020.10.08.330894v1 for bioRxiv preprint.
How to cite: pCS2plus-mVenus1-155-GGGS-TDP-43 was a gift from Marco Morsch (Addgene plasmid # 162611 ; http://n2t.net/addgene:162611 ; RRID:Addgene_162611)
